>Addgene plasmid #43789 | IV-TGG | depositor partial sequence | sequence record 59054 | IV-TGG sequence 279 bps
CGTCTCGACTCACCCCAGAGCAGGTCGTGGCCATTGCCTCGAATGGAGGGGGCAAACAGGCGTTGGAAAC
CGTACAACGATTGCTGCCGGTGCTGTGCCAAGCGCACGGCCTCACCCCAGAGCAGGTCGTGGCAATCGCG
AGCAATAACGGCGGAAAACAGGCTTTGGAAACGGTGCAGAGGCTCCTTCCAGTGCTGTGCCAAGCGCACG
GATTAACCCCAGAGCAGGTCGTGGCAATCGCGAGCAATAAGGGCGGAAGACCCGCACTGGAGAGAGACG
