>Addgene plasmid #43789 | IV-TGG | addgene partial sequence | sequence record 62103 | M13-F20 5'-TGTAAAACGACGGCCAGT-3'
CTATAGGGCGAATTGGGCCCTCTAGATGCATGCTCGAGCGGCCGCCAGTGTGATGGATATCTGCAGAATT
CGCCCTTAAGTACTTTCCTGTGCCCACGTCTCTCTCCAGTGCGGGTCTTCCGCCCTTATTGCTCGCGATT
GCCACGACCTGCTCTGGGGTTAATCCGTGCGCTTGGCACAGCACTGGAAGGAGCCTCTGCACCGTTTCCA
AAGCCTGTTTTCCGCCGTTATTGCTCGCGATTGCCACGACCTGCTCTGGGGTGAGGCCGTGCGCTTGGCA
CAGCACCGGCAGCAATCGTTGTACGGTTTCCAACGCCTGTTTGCCCCCTCCATTCGAGGCAATGGCCACG
ACCTGCTCTGGGGTGAGTCGAGACGCGCTAGGACGGCATCTATATAAGGGCGAATTCCAGCACACTGGCG
GCCGTTACTAGTGGATCCGAGCTCGGTACCAAGCTTGGCGTAATCATGGTCATAGCTGTTTCCTGTGTGA
AATTGTTATCCGCTCACAATTCCACACAACATACGAGCCGGAAGCATAAAGTGTAAAGCCTGGGGTGCCT
AATGAGTGAGCTAACTCACATTAATTGCGTTGCGCTCACTGCCCGCTTTCCAGTCGGGAAACCTGTCGTG
CCAGCTGCATTAATGAATCGGCCAACGCGCGGGGAGAGGCGGTTTGCGTATTGGGCGCTCTTCCGCTTCC
TCGCTCACTGACTCGCTGCGCTCGGTCGTTCGGCTGCGGCGAGCGGTATCAGCTCACTCAAAGGCGGTAA
TACGGTTATCCACAGAATCAGGGGATAACGCAGGAAAGAACATGTGAGCAAAAGGCCAGCAAAAGGCCAG
GAACCGTAAAAAGGCCGCGTTGCTG
