[The description below was written by a language model from this plasmid's Addgene catalogue record.]
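Description:
IV-TGG is a bacterial cloning plasmid built on the Invitrogen pCRII-TOPO backbone (about 4 kb without insert), carrying a 279 bp synthetic insert introduced by TOPO cloning. It is a high-copy plasmid propagated in E. coli and confers resistance to both ampicillin and kanamycin, as is standard for this backbone. The insert sits in the TOPO cloning site, where it can be read with T7 and M13 reverse primers. No feature table accompanies the record, so individual backbone elements such as the replication origins are not itemised here.

The record gives no functional description of the insert beyond its name, its synthetic origin and its length. The associated publication describes a TALEN genome-editing system for generating human stem cell-based disease models. The name and size are consistent with a library component from a modular TALE repeat assembly scheme. By this reading, "TGG" would denote the three DNA bases recognised by a short block of repeat units, and "IV" would denote the block's position in the array. That interpretation is an inference and is not stated in the catalogue fields. The plasmid has no recorded mammalian promoter, reporter or expression cassette. It is therefore best regarded as a storage and source vector for a DNA building block, to be amplified in bacteria and combined with companion modules and a nuclease backbone to build complete TALENs, rather than as a construct used directly in cells.
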