Addgene plasmid #43789: IV-TGG
Depositing lab: Chad Cowan & Kiran Musunuru. Depositing organization: Harvard University. Publication: A TALEN Genome-Editing System for Generating Human Stem Cell-Based Disease Models. Ding Q, Lee YK, Schaefer EA, Peters DT, Veres A, Kim K, Kuperwasser N, Motola DL, Meissner TB, Hendriks WT, Trevisan M, Gupta RM, Moisan A, Banks E, Friesen M, Schinzel RT, Xia F, Tang A, Xia Y, Figueroa E, Wann A, Ahfeldt T, Daheron L, Zhang F, Rubin LL, Peng LF, Chung RT, Musunuru K, Cowan CA. Cell Stem Cell. 2012 Dec 12. pii: S1934-5909(12)00645-5. doi: 10.1016/j.stem.2012.11.011. PubMed 23246482.
Backbone
  Vector backbone: pCRII-TOPO
  Backbone manufacturer: Invitrogen
  Backbone size w/o insert (bp): 3973
  Vector type: Bacterial Cloning
Growth in bacteria
  Bacterial resistance: Ampicillin and Kanamycin, 100 & 50 μg/mL
  Growth temperature: 37°C
  Growth strain: Top10
  Copy number: High Copy
Gene/Insert
  Gene/Insert name: IV-TGG
  Species: Synthetic
  Insert size (bp): 279
  Cloning method: TOPO Cloning
  Sequencing primers: 5′ T7; 3′ M13-rev
Terms and licenses: Academic/Nonprofit Terms; Industry Terms: Not Available to Industry
How to cite: IV-TGG was a gift from Chad Cowan & Kiran Musunuru (Addgene plasmid # 43789 ; http://n2t.net/addgene:43789 ; RRID:Addgene_43789)
